>Addgene plasmid #69583 | pRRLHygro-pEF1a-p53ash-mKate2-splitmVenusC | depositor full sequence | sequence record 135209 | pRRLHygro-pEF1a-p53ash-mKate2-splitmVenusC sequence 11153 bps
CAGGTGGCACTTTTCGGGGAAATGTGCGCGGAACCCCTATTTGTTTATTTTTCTAAATACATTCAAATAT
GTATCCGCTCATGAGACAATAACCCTGATAAATGCTTCAATAATATTGAAAAAGGAAGAGTATGAGTATT
CAACATTTCCGTGTCGCCCTTATTCCCTTTTTTGCGGCATTTTGCCTTCCTGTTTTTGCTCACCCAGAAA
CGCTGGTGAAAGTAAAAGATGCTGAAGATCAGTTGGGTGCACGAGTGGGTTACATCGAACTGGATCTCAA
CAGCGGTAAGATCCTTGAGAGTTTTCGCCCCGAAGAACGTTTTCCAATGATGAGCACTTTTAAAGTTCTG
CTATGTGGCGCGGTATTATCCCGTGTTGACGCCGGGCAAGAGCAACTCGGTCGCCGCATACACTATTCTC
AGAATGACTTGGTTGAGTACTCACCAGTCACAGAAAAGCATCTTACGGATGGCATGACAGTAAGAGAATT
ATGCAGTGCTGCCATAACCATGAGTGATAACACTGCGGCCAACTTACTTCTGACAACGATCGGAGGACCG
AAGGAGCTAACCGCTTTTTTGCACAACATGGGGGATCATGTAACTCGCCTTGATCGTTGGGAACCGGAGC
TGAATGAAGCCATACCAAACGACGAGCGTGACACCACGATGCCTGTAGCAATGGCAACAACGTTGCGCAA
ACTATTAACTGGCGAACTACTTACTCTAGCTTCCCGGCAACAATTAATAGACTGGATGGAGGCGGATAAA
GTTGCAGGACCACTTCTGCGCTCGGCCCTTCCGGCTGGCTGGTTTATTGCTGATAAATCTGGAGCCGGTG
AGCGTGGGTCTCGCGGTATCATTGCAGCACTGGGGCCAGATGGTAAGCCCTCCCGTATCGTAGTTATCTA
CACGACGGGGAGTCAGGCAACTATGGATGAACGAAATAGACAGATCGCTGAGATAGGTGCCTCACTGATT
AAGCATTGGTAACTGTCAGACCAAGTTTACTCATATATACTTTAGATTGATTTAAAACTTCATTTTTAAT
TTAAAAGGATCTAGGTGAAGATCCTTTTTGATAATCTCATGACCAAAATCCCTTAACGTGAGTTTTCGTT
CCACTGAGCGTCAGACCCCGTAGAAAAGATCAAAGGATCTTCTTGAGATCCTTTTTTTCTGCGCGTAATC
TGCTGCTTGCAAACAAAAAAACCACCGCTACCAGCGGTGGTTTGTTTGCCGGATCAAGAGCTACCAACTC
TTTTTCCGAAGGTAACTGGCTTCAGCAGAGCGCAGATACCAAATACTGTTCTTCTAGTGTAGCCGTAGTT
AGGCCACCACTTCAAGAACTCTGTAGCACCGCCTACATACCTCGCTCTGCTAATCCTGTTACCAGTGGCT
GCTGCCAGTGGCGATAAGTCGTGTCTTACCGGGTTGGACTCAAGACGATAGTTACCGGATAAGGCGCAGC
GGTCGGGCTGAACGGGGGGTTCGTGCACACAGCCCAGCTTGGAGCGAACGACCTACACCGAACTGAGATA
CCTACAGCGTGAGCTATGAGAAAGCGCCACGCTTCCCGAAGGGAGAAAGGCGGACAGGTATCCGGTAAGC
GGCAGGGTCGGAACAGGAGAGCGCACGAGGGAGCTTCCAGGGGGAAACGCCTGGTATCTTTATAGTCCTG
TCGGGTTTCGCCACCTCTGACTTGAGCGTCGATTTTTGTGATGCTCGTCAGGGGGGCGGAGCCTATGGAA
AAACGCCAGCAACGCGGCCTTTTTACGGTTCCTGGCCTTTTGCTGGCCTTTTGCTCACATGTTCTTTCCT
GCGTTATCCCCTGATTCTGTGGATAACCGTATTACCGCCTTTGAGTGAGCTGATACCGCTCGCCGCAGCC
GAACGACCGAGCGCAGCGAGTCAGTGAGCGAGGAAGCGGAAGAGCGCCCAATACGCAAACCGCCTCTCCC
CGCGCGTTGGCCGATTCATTAATGCAGCTGGCACGACAGGTTTCCCGACTGGAAAGCGGGCAGTGAGCGC
AACGCAATTAATGTGAGTTAGCTCACTCATTAGGCACCCCAGGCTTTACACTTTATGCTTCCGGCTCGTA
TGTTGTGTGGAATTGTGAGCGGATAACAATTTCACACAGGAAACAGCTATGACCATGATTACGCCAAGCG
CGCAATTTAACCCTCACTAAAGGGAACAAAAGCTGGAGCTGCAAGCTTAATGTAGTCTTATGCAATACTC
TTGTAGTCTTGCAACATGGTAACGATGAGTTAGCAACATGCCTTACAAGGAGAGAAAAAGCACCGTGCAT
GCCGATTGGTGGAAGTAAGGTGGTACGATCGTGCCTTATTAGGAAGGCAACAGACGGGTCTGACATGGAT
TGGACGAACCACTGAATTGCCGCATTGCAGAGATATTGTATTTAAGTGCCTAGCTCGATACAATAAACGG
GTCTCTCTGGTTAGACCAGATCTGAGCCTGGGAGCTCTCTGGCTAACTAGGGAACCCACTGCTTAAGCCT
CAATAAAGCTTGCCTTGAGTGCTTCAAGTAGTGTGTGCCCGTCTGTTGTGTGACTCTGGTAACTAGAGAT
CCCTCAGACCCTTTTAGTCAGTGTGGAAAATCTCTAGCAGTGGCGCCCGAACAGGGACTTGAAAGCGAAA
GGGAAACCAGAGGAGCTCTCTCGACGCAGGACTCGGCTTGCTGAAGCGCGCACGGCAAGAGGCGAGGGGC
GGCGACTGGTGAGTACGCCAAAAATTTTGACTAGCGGAGGCTAGAAGGAGAGAGATGGGTGCGAGAGCGT
CAGTATTAAGCGGGGGAGAATTAGATCGCGATGGGAAAAAATTCGGTTAAGGCCAGGGGGAAAGAAAAAA
TATAAATTAAAACATATAGTATGGGCAAGCAGGGAGCTAGAACGATTCGCAGTTAATCCTGGCCTGTTAG
AAACATCAGAAGGCTGTAGACAAATACTGGGACAGCTACAACCATCCCTTCAGACAGGATCAGAAGAACT
TAGATCATTATATAATACAGTAGCAACCCTCTATTGTGTGCATCAAAGGATAGAGATAAAAGACACCAAG
GAAGCTTTAGACAAGATAGAGGAAGAGCAAAACAAAAGTAAGACCACCGCACAGCAAGCGGCCGCTGATC
TTCAGACCTGGAGGAGGAGATATGAGGGACAATTGGAGAAGTGAATTATATAAATATAAAGTAGTAAAAA
TTGAACCATTAGGAGTAGCACCCACCAAGGCAAAGAGAAGAGTGGTGCAGAGAGAAAAAAGAGCAGTGGG
AATAGGAGCTTTGTTCCTTGGGTTCTTGGGAGCAGCAGGAAGCACTATGGGCGCAGCGTCAATGACGCTG
ACGGTACAGGCCAGACAATTATTGTCTGGTATAGTGCAGCAGCAGAACAATTTGCTGAGGGCTATTGAGG
CGCAACAGCATCTGTTGCAACTCACAGTCTGGGGCATCAAGCAGCTCCAGGCAAGAATCCTGGCTGTGGA
AAGATACCTAAAGGATCAACAGCTCCTGGGGATTTGGGGTTGCTCTGGAAAACTCATTTGCACCACTGCT
GTGCCTTGGAATGCTAGTTGGAGTAATAAATCTCTGGAACAGATTTGGAATCACACGACCTGGATGGAGT
GGGACAGAGAAATTAACAATTACACAAGCTTAATACACTCCTTAATTGAAGAATCGCAAAACCAGCAAGA
AAAGAATGAACAAGAATTATTGGAATTAGATAAATGGGCAAGTTTGTGGAATTGGTTTAACATAACAAAT
TGGCTGTGGTATATAAAATTATTCATAATGATAGTAGGAGGCTTGGTAGGTTTAAGAATAGTTTTTGCTG
TACTTTCTATAGTGAATAGAGTTAGGCAGGGATATTCACCATTATCGTTTCAGACCCACCTCCCAACCCC
GAGGGGACCCGACAGGCCCGAAGGAATAGAAGAAGAAGGTGGAGAGAGAGACAGAGACAGATCCATTCGA
TTAGTGAACGGATCTCGACGGTATCGGTTAACTTTTAAAAGAAAAGGGGGGATTGGGGGGTACAGTGCAG
GGGAAAGAATAGTAGACATAATAGCAACAGACATACAAACTAAAGAATTACAAAAACAAATTACAAAAAT
TCAAAATTTTATCGATAAGCTTGATATCACCATGATTACGCCAAGCTATCAACTTTGTATAGAAAAGTTG
GGCTCCGGTGCCCGTCAGTGGGCAGAGCGCACATCGCCCACAGTCCCCGAGAAGTTGGGGGGAGGGGTCG
GCAATTGAACCGGTGCCTAGAGAAGGTGGCGCGGGGTAAACTGGGAAAGTGATGTCGTGTACTGGCTCCG
CCTTTTTCCCGAGGGTGGGGGAGAACCGTATATAAGTGCAGTAGTCGCCGTGAACGTTCTTTTTCGCAAC
GGGTTTGCCGCCAGAACACAGGTAAGTGCCGTGTGTGGTTCCCGCGGGCCTGGCCTCTTTACGGGTTATG
GCCCTTGCGTGCCTTGAATTACTTCCACCTGGCTGCAGTACGTGATTCTTGATCCCGAGCTTCGGGTTGG
AAGTGGGTGGGAGAGTTCGAGGCCTTGCGCTTAAGGAGCCCCTTCGCCTCGTGCTTGAGTTGAGGCCTGG
CCTGGGCGCTGGGGCCGCCGCGTGCGAATCTGGTGGCACCTTCGCGCCTGTCTCGCTGCTTTCGATAAGT
CTCTAGCCATTTAAAATTTTTGATGACCTGCTGCGACGCTTTTTTTCTGGCAAGATAGTCTTGTAAATGC
GGGCCAAGATCTGCACACTGGTATTTCGGTTTTTGGGGCCGCGGGCGGCGACGGGGCCCGTGCGTCCCAG
CGCACATGTTCGGCGAGGCGGGGCCTGCGAGCGCGGCCACCGAGAATCGGACGGGGGTAGTCTCAAGCTG
GCCGGCCTGCTCTGGTGCCTGGCCTCGCGCCGCCGTGTATCGCCCCGCCCTGGGCGGCAAGGCTGGCCCG
GTCGGCACCAGTTGCGTGAGCGGAAAGATGGCCGCTTCCCGGCCCTGCTGCAGGGAGCTCAAAATGGAGG
ACGCGGCGCTCGGGAGAGCGGGCGGGTGAGTCACCCACACAAAGGAAAAGGGCCTTTCCGTCCTCAGCCG
TCGCTTCATGTGACTCCACGGAGTACCGGGCGCCGTCCAGGCACCTCGATTAGTTCTCGAGCTTTTGGAG
TACGTCGTCTTTAGGTTGGGGGGAGGGGTTTTATGCGATGGAGTTTCCCCACACTGAGTGGGTGGAGACT
GAAGTTAGGCCAGCTTGGCACTTGATGTAATTCTCCTTGGAATTTGCCCTTTTTGAGTTTGGATCTTGGT
TCATTCTCAAGCCTCAGACAGTGGTTCAAAGTTTTTTTCTTCCATTTCAGGTGTCGTGAGGAATTCAAGT
TTGTACAAAAAAGCAGGCTTC
[1179 nt withheld, positions 5412-6590]
GACCCAGCTTTCTTGTACAAAGTGGCCATGGTGTCTGAGCTGATTAAGGAGAACATGCACATGAAGCTGT
ACATGGAGGGCACCGTGAACAACCACCACTTCAAGTGCACATCCGAGGGCGAAGGCAAGCCCTACGAGGG
CACCCAGACCATGAGAATCAAGGCCGTCGAGGGCGGCCCTCTCCCCTTCGCCTTCGACATCCTGGCTACC
AGCTTCATGTACGGCAGCAAAACCTTCATCAACCACACCCAGGGCATCCCCGACTTCTTTAAGCAGTCCT
TCCCTGAGGGCTTCACATGGGAGAGAGTCACCACATACGAAGACGGGGGCGTGCTGACCGCTACCCAGGA
CACCAGCCTCCAGGACGGCTGCCTCATCTACAACGTCAAGATCAGAGGGGTGAACTTCCCATCCAACGGC
CCTGTGATGCAGAAGAAAACACTCGGCTGGGAGGCCTCCACCGAGACCCTGTACCCCGCTGACGGCGGCC
TGGAAGGCAGAGCCGACATGGCCCTGAAGCTCGTGGGCGGGGGCCACCTGATCTGCAACTTGAAGACCAC
ATACAGATCCAAGAAACCCGCTAAGAACCTCAAGATGCCCGGCGTCTACTATGTGGACAGAAGACTGGAA
AGAATCAAGGAGGCCGACAAAGAGACCTACGTCGAGCAGCACGAGGTGGCTGTGGCCAGATACTGCGACC
TCCCTAGCAAACTGGGGCACAGAGGAGGAGGTGGAGGTGGAGGTGGGGGAGCCAAGAACGGCATCAAGGC
CAACTTCAAGATCCGCCACAACATCGAGGACGGCGGCGTGCAGCTCGCCGACCACTACCAGCAGAACACC
CCCATCGGCGACGGCCCCGTGCTGCTGCCCGACAACCACTACCTGAGCTACCAGTCCAAGCTGAGCAAAG
ACCCCAACGAGAAGCGCGATCACATGGTCCTGCTGGAGTTCGTGACCGCCGCCGGGATCACTCTCGGCAT
GGACGAGCTGTACAAGTAATCAACTTTATTATACATAGTTGATAATTCACTGGCCGTCGAGATCCGGACT
AGTCCTGTGGAATGTGTGTCAGTTAGGGTGTGGAAAGTCCCCAGGCTCCCCAGCAGGCAGAAGTATGCAA
AGCATGCATCTCAATTAGTCAGCAACCAGGTGTGGAAAGTCCCCAGGCTCCCCAGCAGGCAGAAGTATGC
AAAGCATGCATCTCAATTAGTCAGCAACCATAGTCCCGCCCCTAACTCCGCCCATCCCGCCCCTAACTCC
GCCCAGTTCCGCCCATTCTCCGCCCCATGGCTGACTAATTTTTTTTATTTATGCAGAGGCCGAGGCCGCC
TCGGCCTCTGAGCTATTCCAGAAGTAGTGAGGAGGCTTTTTTGGAGGCCTAGGCTTTTGCAAAAAGCTTG
CCAGCTGGGGCGCCCTCTGGTAAGGTTGGGAAGCCCTGCAGATCTCTCGTCCGGGGGCAATGAGATATGA
AAAAGCCTGAACTCACCGCGACGTCTGTCGAGAAGTTTCTGATCGAAAAGTTCGACAGCGTCTCCGACCT
GATGCAGCTCTCGGAGGGCGAAGAATCTCGTGCTTTCAGCTTCGATGTAGGAGGGCGTGGATATGTCCTG
CGGGTAAATAGCTGCGCCGATGGTTTCTACAAAGATCGTTATGTTTATCGGCACTTTGCATCGGCCGCGC
TCCCGATTCCGGAAGTGCTTGACATTGGGGAATTTAGCGAGAGCCTGACCTATTGCATCTCCCGCCGTGC
ACAGGGTGTCACGTTGCAAGACCTGCCTGAAACCGAACTGCCCGCTGTTCTGCAGCCGGTCGCGGAGGCC
ATGGATGCGATCGCTGCGGCCGATCTTAGCCAGACGAGCGGGTTCGGCCCATTCGGACCGCAAGGAATCG
GTCAATACACTACATGGCGTGATTTCATATGCGCGATTGCTGATCCCCATGTGTATCACTGGCAAACTGT
GATGGACGACACCGTCAGTGCGTCCGTCGCGCAGGCTCTCGATGAGCTGATGCTTTGGGCCGAGGACTGC
CCCGAAGTCCGGCACCTCGTGCACGCGGATTTCGGCTCCAACAATGTCCTGACGGACAATGGCCGCATAA
CAGCGGTCATTGACTGGAGCGAGGCGATGTTCGGGGATTCCCAATACGAGGTCGCCAACATCTTCTTCTG
GAGGCCGTGGTTGGCTTGTATGGAGCAGCAGACGCGCTACTTCGAGCGGAGGCATCCGGAGCTTGCAGGA
TCGCCGCGGCTCCGGGCGTATATGCTCCGCATTGGTCTTGACCAACTCTATCAGAGCTTGGTTGACGGCA
ATTTCGATGATGCAGCTTGGGCGCAGGGTCGATGCGACGCAATCGTCCGATCCGGAGCCGGGACTGTCGG
GCGTACACAAATCGCCCGCAGAAGCGCGGCCGTCTGGACCGATGGCTGTGTAGAAGTACTCGCCGATAGT
GGAAACCGACGCCCCAGCACTCGTCCGAGGGCAAAGGAATAGAGTAGATGCCGACCGAACAAGAGCTGAT
TTCGAGAACGCCTCAGCCAGCAACTCGCGCGAGCCTAGCAAGGCATCGATAAGCTTGATATCGAATTCCT
GCAGCCCGGGGGATCCACTAGTTAACGCGTCGACCAGCTAGCTGGCCAGTCGACAATCAACCTCTGGATT
ACAAAATTTGTGAAAGATTGACTGGTATTCTTAACTATGTTGCTCCTTTTACGCTATGTGGATACGCTGC
TTTAATGCCTTTGTATCATGCTATTGCTTCCCGTATGGCTTTCATTTTCTCCTCCTTGTATAAATCCTGG
TTGCTGTCTCTTTATGAGGAGTTGTGGCCCGTTGTCAGGCAACGTGGCGTGGTGTGCACTGTGTTTGCTG
ACGCAACCCCCACTGGTTGGGGCATTGCCACCACCTGTCAGCTCCTTTCCGGGACTTTCGCTTTCCCCCT
CCCTATTGCCACGGCGGAACTCATCGCCGCCTGCCTTGCCCGCTGCTGGACAGGGGCTCGGCTGTTGGGC
ACTGACAATTCCGTGGTGTTGTCGGGGAAATCATCGTCCTTTCCTTGGCTGCTCGCCTGTGTTGCCACCT
GGATTCTGCGCGGGACGTCCTTCTGCTACGTCCCTTCGGCCCTCAATCCAGCGGACCTTCCTTCCCGCGG
CCTGCTGCCGGCTCTGCGGCCTCTTCCGCGTCTTCGCCTTCGCCCTCAGACGAGTCGGATCTCCCTTTGG
GCCGCCTCCCCGCCTGAGATCCTTTAAGACCAATGACTTACAAGGCAGCTGTAGATCTTAGCCACTTTTT
AAAAGAAAAGGGGGGACTGGAAGGGCTAATTCACTCCCAACGAAGACAAGATCTGCTTTTTGCTTGTACT
GGGTCTCTCTGGTTAGACCAGATCTGAGCCTGGGAGCTCTCTGGCTAACTAGGGAACCCACTGCTTAAGC
CTCAATAAAGCTTGCCTTGAGTGCTTCAAGTAGTGTGTGCCCGTCTGTTGTGTGACTCTGGTAACTAGAG
ATCCCTCAGACCCTTTTAGTCAGTGTGGAAAATCTCTAGCAGTAGTAGTTCATGTCATCTTATTATTCAG
TATTTATAACTTGCAAAGAAATGAATATCAGAGAGTGAGAGGAACTTGTTTATTGCAGCTTATAATGGTT
ACAAATAAAGCAATAGCATCACAAATTTCACAAATAAAGCATTTTTTTCACTGCATTCTAGTTGTGGTTT
GTCCAAACTCATCAATGTATCTTATCATGTCTGGCTCTAGCTATCCCGCCCCTAACTCCGCCCAGTTCCG
CCCATTCTCCGCCCCATGGCTGACTAATTTTTTTTATTTATGCAGAGGCCGAGGCCGCCTCTGCCTCTGA
GCTATTCCAGAAGTAGTGAGGAGGCTTTTTTGGAGGCCTAGGCTTTTGCGTCGAGACGTACCCAATTCGC
CCTATAGTGAGTCGTATTACGCGCGCTCACTGGCCGTCGTTTTACAACGTCGTGACTGGGAAAACCCTGG
CGTTACCCAACTTAATCGCCTTGCAGCACATCCCCCTTTCGCCAGCTGGCGTAATAGCGAAGAGGCCCGC
ACCGATCGCCCTTCCCAACAGTTGCGCAGCCTGAATGGCGAATGG
[124 nt withheld, positions 10696-10819]
C
[91 nt withheld, positions 10821-10911]
A
[49 nt withheld, positions 10913-10961]
CCTTTGACGTTGGAGTCCACGTTCTTT
[37 nt withheld, positions 10989-11025]
ACCCTATCTCGGTCTATTCTTTTGATTTATAAGGGATTTTGCCGATTTCGGCCTATTGGTTAAAAAATGA
GCTGATTTAACAAAAATTTAACGCGAATTTTAACAAAATATTAACGTTTACAATTTCC
Features (pLannotate 1.2.2; 34 found; start..end, strand, type, name):
     27..131     +  promoter       AmpR promoter: bla
    132..992     +  CDS            AmpR: β-lactamase; bla; confers resistance to ampicillin, carbenicillin, and related antibiotics
   1163..1751    +  rep_origin     ori: high-copy-number ColE1/pMB1/pBR322/pUC origin of replication
   1934..2026    +  CDS            lacI (fragment): lac repressor; lacI; The lac repressor binds to the lac operator to inhibit transcription in E. coli. This inhibition can be relieved by adding lactose or isopropyl-β-D-thiogalactopyranoside (IPTG).
   2039..2060    +  protein_bind   CAP binding site: CAP binding activates transcription in the presence of cAMP. E. coli catabolite activator protein
   2075..2105    +  promoter       lac promoter: promoter for the E. coli lac operon
   2109..2131    +  protein_bind   lac operator (fragment): The lac repressor binds to the lac operator to inhibit transcription in E. coli. This inhibition can be relieved by adding lactose or isopropyl-β-D-thiogalactopyranoside (IPTG). lac repressor encoded by lacI
   2221..2442    +  promoter       RSV promoter: Rous sarcoma virus enhancer/promoter
   2449..2629    +  LTR            5' LTR (truncated): truncated 5' long terminal repeat (LTR) from HIV-1
   2676..2801    +  misc_feature   HIV-1 Ψ: packaging signal of human immunodeficiency virus type 1
   2785..3148    +  CDS            HIV-1 gag (fragment): gag protein from human immunodeficiency virus 1; gag
   3294..3527    +  misc_feature   RRE: The Rev response element (RRE) of HIV-1 allows for Rev-dependent mRNA export from the nucleus to the cytoplasm.
   3904..4004    +  CDS            Rev (fragment): human immunodeficiency virus 1 (HIV-1) Rev protein; rev; enhances nuclear export of unspliced and incompletely spliced viral mRNAs
   4023..4140    +  misc_feature   cPPT/CTS: central polypurine tract and central termination sequence of HIV-1
   4140..4158    -  misc_feature   MCS (fragment): pBluescript multiple cloning site
   4180..4200    +  protein_bind   attB4: mutant version of attB; core recombination site for the Gateway® BP reaction BP Clonase™
   4201..5379    +  promoter       EF-1α promoter: strong constitutive promoter for human elongation factor EF-1α
   5386..5406    +  protein_bind   attB1: mutant version of attB; core recombination site for the Gateway® BP reaction BP Clonase™
   5412..6590    +  CDS            p53 (sequence withheld): human tumor suppressor protein that is often mutated in cancers; Homo sapiens TP53; responds to cellular stresses to regulate the expression of target genes
   6595..6615    -  protein_bind   attB2: mutant version of attB; core recombination site for the Gateway® BP reaction BP Clonase™
   6618..7313    +  CDS            mKate2: mKate2 is a basic (constitutively fluorescent) red fluorescent protein published in 2009, derived from Entacmaea quadricolor. It is reported to be a rapidly-maturing monomer with moderate acid sensitivity.
   7344..7586    +  CDS            VC155: C-terminal fragment of mVenus for use in bimolecular fluorescence complementation (BiFC) (Kodama and Hu, 2010)
   7590..7611    -  protein_bind   attR3 (fragment): mutant version of attR; recombination site for the Gateway® LR reaction LR Clonase™
   7654..7983    +  promoter       SV40 promoter: SV40 enhancer and early promoter
   8057..9079    +  CDS            hph: KHYB_ECOLX - Experimental evidence at protein level: Swiss-Prot protein existence level 1. The aminoglycoside phosphotransferases achieve inactivation of their antibiotic substrates by phosphorylation. Only phosphorylates hygromycin and closely related compounds such as demethyl analogs and destomycin. From Escherichia coli.
   9155..9203    -  misc_feature   MCS (fragment): pBluescript multiple cloning site
   9235..9823    +  misc_feature   WPRE: woodchuck hepatitis virus posttranscriptional regulatory element
   9831..9896    +  CDS            nef (fragment): NEF_HV1Z2 - Experimental evidence at protein level: Swiss-Prot protein existence level 1. Extracellular Nef protein targets CD4(+) T-lymphocytes for apoptosis by interacting with CXCR4 surface receptors. From Human immunodeficiency virus type 1 group M subtype D (isolate Z2/CDC-Z34) (HIV-1).
   9898..10131   +  LTR            3' LTR (ΔU3): self-inactivating 3' long terminal repeat (LTR) from HIV-1
  10203..10324   +  polyA_signal   SV40 poly(A) signal: SV40 polyadenylation signal
  10343..10478   +  rep_origin     SV40 ori: SV40 origin of replication
  10511..10529   -  promoter       T7 promoter: promoter for bacteriophage T7 RNA polymerase
  10537..10692   +  CDS            lacZα (fragment): LacZα fragment of β-galactosidase; lacZ fragment
  10696..11151   +  rep_origin     f1 ori (sequence partly withheld): f1 bacteriophage origin of replication; arrow indicates direction of (+) strand synthesis
