[The description below was written by a language model from this plasmid's Addgene catalogue record and pLannotate feature annotations shown in this document.]
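Description:
pRRLHygro-pEF1a-p53ash-mKate2-splitmVenusC is a third-generation-style, self-inactivating HIV-1 lentiviral transfer vector of about 11.15 kb, built on the pRRL backbone for stable expression in mammalian cells. It is propagated in E. coli through a ColE1/pUC-type origin with ampicillin resistance; the catalogue lists it as low copy and grown in a recombination-deficient strain, as is usual for LTR-containing plasmids. An f1 origin and remnants of a lacZα/MCS region are also present. The viral genome is transcribed from an RSV promoter fused to a truncated 5' LTR. It carries the Ψ packaging signal with a gag fragment, the RRE for Rev-dependent export, the cPPT/CTS, a WPRE to enhance transcript expression, and a ΔU3 3' LTR followed by an SV40 polyadenylation signal.

The payload was assembled by multisite Gateway recombination, as shown by the attB4, attB1, attB2 and attR3-derived sites flanking its modules. The human EF-1α promoter drives human p53 (TP53) fused at its C terminus to the red fluorescent protein mKate2. This is followed by VC155, the C-terminal fragment of mVenus used in bimolecular fluorescence complementation. The p53 coding sequence carries seven silent mutations that make it resistant to a published p53 shRNA, so the tagged protein can be expressed while endogenous p53 is knocked down. Downstream, an SV40 promoter drives the hygromycin phosphotransferase gene for selection of transduced cells. mKate2 reports total p53 level, while the split mVenus half should yield fluorescence only when brought together with a partner carrying the complementary N-terminal fragment. This fits the associated study of p53 tetramerization dynamics after DNA damage.
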