Addgene plasmid #69583: pRRLHygro-pEF1a-p53ash-mKate2-splitmVenusC
Purpose: Expresses p53 tagged with mKate2 and split C-term mVenus
Depositing lab: Galit Lahav. Depositing organization: Harvard Medical School. Publication: Constant rate of p53 tetramerization in response to DNA damage controls the p53 response. Gaglia G, Lahav G. Mol Syst Biol. 2014 Oct 24;10:753. doi: 10.15252/msb.20145168. PubMed 25344068.
Backbone
  Vector backbone: pRRL
  Backbone size w/o insert (bp): 7765
  Total vector size (bp): 11150
  Modifications to backbone: hygromycin resistance
  Vector type: Mammalian Expression, Lentiviral
  Selectable markers: Hygromycin
Growth in bacteria
  Bacterial resistance: Ampicillin, 100 μg/mL
  Growth temperature: 37°C
  Growth strain: Stbl3
  Copy number: Low Copy
Gene/Insert
  Gene/Insert name: p53
  Species: H. sapiens (human)
  Insert size (bp): 1179
  Mutation: 7 silent mutations in p53 DNA to prevent targeting by shRNA at positions C777T, T778A, C779G, A781T, G782C, T786A, T789C
  Entrez Gene: TP53 (a.k.a. BCC7, BMFS5, LFS1, P53, TRP53)
  Promoter: EF1alpha
  Tag / fusion protein: mKate2 (C terminal on insert); split mVenus - C term (C terminal on insert)
  Cloning method: Gateway Cloning
  Sequencing primers: 5′ CAAGTTTGTACAAAAAAGCAGGCT
Terms and licenses: Academic/Nonprofit Terms; Industry Terms: Not Available to Industry
Depositor comments: The silent mutations prevent targeting by shRNA p53 published in Brummelkamp et al Science. 2002;296:550–3. This is tagged with the C-terminus of a split mVenus.
How to cite: pRRLHygro-pEF1a-p53ash-mKate2-splitmVenusC was a gift from Galit Lahav (Addgene plasmid # 69583 ; http://n2t.net/addgene:69583 ; RRID:Addgene_69583)
