>Addgene plasmid #69583 | pRRLHygro-pEF1a-p53ash-mKate2-splitmVenusC | addgene partial sequence | sequence record 127572 | pBABE3 5'-ACCCTAACTGACACACATTCC-3'
ATTATCAACTATGTATAATAAAGTTGATTACTTGTACAGCTCGTCCATGCCGAGAGTGATCCCGGCGGCG
GTCACGAACTCCAGCAGGACCATGTGATCGCGCTTCTCGTTGGGGTCTTTGCTCAGCTTGGACTGGTAGC
TCAGGTAGTGGTTGTCGGGCAGCAGCACGGGGCCGTCGCCGATGGGGGTGTTCTGCTGGTAGTGGTCGGC
GAGCTGCACGCCGCCGTCCTCGATGTTGTGGCGGATCTTGAAGTTGGCCTTGATGCCGTTCTTGGCTCCC
CCACCTCCACCTCCACCTCCTCCTCTGTGCCCCAGTTTGCTAGGGAGGTCGCAGTATCTGGCCACAGCCA
CCTCGTGCTGCTCGACGTAGGTCTCTTTGTCGGCCTCCTTGATTCTTTCCAGTCTTCTGTCCACATAGTA
GACGCCGGGCATCTTGAGGTTCTTAGCGGGTTTCTTGGATCTGTATGTGGTCTTCAAGTTGCAGATCAGG
TGGCCCCCGCCCACGAGCTTCAGGGCCATGTCGGCTCTGCCTTCCAGGCCGCCGTCAGCGGGGTACAGGG
TCTCGGTGGAGGCCTCCCAGCCGAGTGTTTTCTTCTGCATCACAGGGCCGTTGGATGGGAAGTTCACCCC
TCTGATCTTG
