>Addgene plasmid #69583 | pRRLHygro-pEF1a-p53ash-mKate2-splitmVenusC | addgene partial sequence | sequence record 127573 | hP53_660F 5'-cacatgacggaggttgtgag-3'
[585 nt withheld, positions 1-585]
